>Addgene plasmid #192050 | SOX D221A/E244A/K246A pACEmam1 | addgene full sequence | sequence record 381553 | Addgene NGS Result
ACCGGTTGACTTGGGTCAACTGTCAGACCAAGTTTACTCATATATACTTTAGATTGATTTAAAACTTCAT
TTTTAATTTAAAAGGATCTAGGTGAAGATCCTTTTTGATAATCTCATGACCAAAATCCCTTAACGTGAGT
TTTCGTTCCACTGAGCGTCAGACCCCGTAGAAAAGATCAAAGGATCTTCTTGAGATCCTTTTTTTCTGCG
CGTAATCTGCTGCTTGCAAACAAAAAAACCACCGCTACCAGCGGTGGTTTGTTTGCCGGATCAAGAGCTA
CCAACTCTTTTTCCGAAGGTAACTGGCTTCAGCAGAGCGCAGATACCAAATACTGTTCTTCTAGTGTAGC
CGTAGTTAGGCCACCACTTCAAGAACTCTGTAGCACCGCCTACATACCTCGCTCTGCTAATCCTGTTACC
AGTGGCTGCTGCCAGTGGCGATAAGTCGTGTCTTACCGGGTTGGACTCAAGACGATAGTTACCGGATAAG
GCGCAGCGGTCGGGCTGAACGGGGGGTTCGTGCACACAGCCCAGCTTGGAGCGAACGACCTACACCGAAC
TGAGATACCTACAGCGTGAGCTATGAGAAAGCGCCACGCTTCCCGAAGGGAGAAAGGCGGACAGGTATCC
GGTAAGCGGCAGGGTCGGAACAGGAGAGCGCACGAGGGAGCTTCCAGGGGGAAACGCCTGGTATCTTTAT
AGTCCTGTCGGGTTTCGCCACCTCTGACTTGAGCGTCGATTTTTGTGATGCTCGTCAGGGGGGCGGAGCC
TATGGAAAAACGCCAGCAACGCGGCCTTTTTACGGTTCCTGGCCTTTTGCTGGCCTTTTGCTCACATGTT
CTTTCCTGCGTTATCCCCTGATTGACTTGGGTCGCTCTTCCTGTGGATGCGCAGATGCCCTGCGTAAGCG
GGTGTGGGCGGACAATAAAGTCTTAAACTGAACAAAATAGATCTAAACTATGACAATAAAGTCTTAAACT
AGACAGAATAGTTGTAAACTGAAATCAGTCCAGTTATGCTGTGAAAAAGCATACTGGACTTTTGTTATGG
CTAAAGCAAACTCTTCATTTTCTGAAGTGCAAATTGCCCGTCGTATTAAAGAGGGGCGTGGCCAAGGGCA
TGTAAAGACTATATTCGCGGCGTTGTGACAATTTACCGAACAACTCCGCGGCCGGGAAGCCGATCTCGGC
TTGAACGAATTGTTAGGTGGCGGTACTTGGGTCGATATCAAAGTGCATCACTTCTTCCCGTATGCCCAAC
TTTGTATAGAGAGCCACTGCGGGATCGTCACCGTAATCTGCTTGCACGTAGATCACATAAGCACCAAGCG
CGTTGGCCTCATGCTTGAGGAGATTGATGAGCGCGGTGGCAATGCCCTGCCTCCGGTGCTCGCCGGAGAC
TGCGAGATCATAGATATAGATCTCACTACGCGGCTGCTCAAACTTGGGCAGAACGTAAGCCGCGAGAGCG
CCAACAACCGCTTCTTGGTCGAAGGCAGCAAGCGCGATGAATGTCTTACTACGGAGCAAGTTCCCGAGGT
AATCGGAGTCCGGCTGATGTTGGGAGTAGGTGGCTACGTCTCCGAACTCACGACCGAAAAGATCAAGAGC
AGCCCGCATGGATTTGACTTGGTCAGGGCCGAGCCTACATGTGCGAATGATGCCCATACTTGAGCCACCT
AACTTTGTTTTAGGGCGACTGCCCTGCTGCGTAACATCGTTGCTGCTGCGTAACATCGTTGCTGCTCCAT
AACATCAAACATCGACCCACGGCGTAACGCGCTTGCTGCTTGGATGCCCGAGGCATAGACTGTACAAAAA
AACAGTCATAACAAGCCATGAAAACCGCCACTGCGCCGTTACCACCGCTGCGTTCGGTCAAGGTTCTGGA
CCAGTTGCGTGAGCGCATACGCTACTTGCATTACAGTTTACGAACCGAACAGGCTTATGTCAACTGGGTT
CGTGCCTTCATCCGTTTCCACGGTGTGCGTCACCCGGCAACCTTGGGCAGCAGCGAAGTCGCCATAACTT
CGTATAGCATACATTATACGAAGTTATCTGTAACTATAACGGTCCTAAGGTAGCGAGTTTAAACACTAGT
ATCGATCGCGATGTACGGGCCAGATATACGCGTTGACATTGATTATTGACTAGTTATTAATAGTAATCAA
TTACGGGGTCATTAGTTCATAGCCCATATATGGAGTTCCGCGTTACATAACTTACGGTAAATGGCCCGCC
TGGCTGACCGCCCAACGACCCCCGCCCATTGACGTCAATAATGACGTATGTTCCCATAGTAACGCCAATA
GGGACTTTCCATTGACGTCAATGGGTGGAGTATTTACGGTAAACTGCCCACTTGGCAGTACATCAAGTGT
ATCATATGCCAAGTACGCCCCCTATTGACGTCAATGACGGTAAATGGCCCGCCTGGCATTATGCCCAGTA
CATGACCTTATGGGACTTTCCTACTTGGCAGTACATCTACGTATTAGTCATCGCTATTACCATGGTGATG
CGGTTTTGGCAGTACATCAATGGGCGTGGATAGCGGTTTGACTCACGGGGATTTCCAAGTCTCCACCCCA
TTGACGTCAATGGGAGTTTGTTTTGGCACCAAAATCAACGGGACTTTCCAAAATGTCGTAACAACTCCGC
CCCATTGACGCAAATGGGCGGTAGGCGTGTACGGTGGGAGGTCTATATAAGCAGAGCTCTCTGGCTAACT
AGAGAACCCACTGCTTACTGGCTTATCGAAATTAATACGACTCACTATAGGGAGACCCAAGCTGGCTAGT
GGATCCCGGTCCGAAGCGCGCGGAATTCATGGAAGCCACACCGACCCCGGCCGATCTGTTCAGCGAAGAT
TACCTGGTGGATACCCTGGATGGCCTGACCGTGGATGATCAGCAGGCCGTTCTGGCAAGCCTGAGCTTCA
GCAAGTTCCTGAAGCATGCCAAAGTGCGTGACTGGTGTGCCCAGGCAAAAATCCAGCCTAGTATGCCGGC
CCTGCGCATGGCATACAATTACTTCCTGTTCAGTAAAGTTGGCGAATTTATTGGTAGCGAAGACGTTTGT
AATTTTTTCGTGGATCGTGTGTTTGGCGGCGTGCGCCTGCTGGATGTTGCAAGCGTTTATGCCGCCTGTA
GTCAGATGAATGCCCATCAGCGCCATCACATCTGTTGTCTGGTGGAACGTGCAACCAGCAGTCAAAGCCT
GAACCCGGTGTGGGATGCCTTACGCGATGGTATCATCAGCAGCAGCAAGTTCCATTGGGCCGTGAAGCAG
CAGAACACCAGCAAGAAAATTTTCAGCCCGTGGCCGATCACAAACAACCATTTTGTGGCCGGCCCGTTAG
CCTTTGGTCTGCGTTGCGAAGAGGTGGTTAAAACCCTGCTGGCAACACTGCTGCATCCTGATGAGGCCAA
CTGCCTGGACTACGGTTTTATGCAGAGCCCGCAGAACGGTATCTTTGGCGTTAGCCTGGCATTTGCCGCC
AATGTGAAAACCGACACCGAAGGCCGTCTGCAGTTCGATCCTAACTGTAAGGTGTATGCAATTGCATGCC
GCTTTAAATATACATTCGCAAAAATGGAATGTGATCCGATCTATGCCGCCTACCAGCGCTTATATGAAGC
ACCGGGCAAACTGGCACTGAAGGACTTTTTCTACAGCATTAGCAAGCCGGCCGTTGAGTACGTTGGTCTG
GGCAAATTACCGAGCGAAAGCGACTATCTGGTGGCCTATGATCAGGAATGGGAAGCCTGCCCGCGCAAAA
AACGCAAACTGACCCCGCTGCACAACCTGATTCGTGAGTGTATCCTGCACAACAGCACCACCGAGAGCGA
CGTTTACGTTCTGACCGATCCGCAGGATACCCGTGGCCAGATCAGTATCAAGGCACGCTTCAAGGCCAAC
CTGTTTGTGAACGTGCGCCACAGCTACTTTTACCAGGTGCTGCTGCAGAGTAGTATCGTGGAGGAGTATA
TTGGCCTGGATAGCGGTATTCCGCGTCTGGGTAGCCCGAAATATTACATCGCCACCGGTTTCTTCCGTAA
ACGCGGCTATCAGGATCCGGTGAATTGCACAATTGGTGGCGACGCCCTGGATCCTCATGTGGAGATTCCG
ACCCTGCTGATTGTGACCCCGGTGTATTTCCCTCGCGGCGCCAAGCACCGTCTGCTGCATCAGGCAGCCA
ATTTCTGGAGCCGCAGCGCCAAAGATACATTTCCGTATATCAAATGGGATTTTAGCTACCTGAGCGCCAA
CGTGCCGCACAGCCCGTAATCTAGAGCCTGCAGTCTCGACAAGCTTGTCGAGAAGTACTAGAGGATCATA
ATCAGCCATACCACATTTGTAGAGGTTTTACTTGCTTTAAAAAACCTCCCACACCTCCCCCTGAACCTGA
AACATAAAATGAATGCAATTGTTGTTGTTAACTTGTTTATTGCAGCTTATAATGGTTACAAATAAAGCAA
TAGCATCACAAATTTCACAAATAAAGCATTTTTTTCACTGCATTCTAGTTGTGGTTTGTCCAAACTCATC
AATGTATCTTATCATGTCTGGATCTGATCACTGCTTGAGCCTAGAAGATCCGGCTGCTAACAAAGCCCGA
AAGGAAGCTGAGTTGGCTGCTGCCACCGCTGAGCAATAACTATCATAACCCCTAGGGTATACCCATCTAA
TTGGAACCAGATAAGTGAAATCTAGTTCCAAACTATTTTGTCATTTTTAATTTTCGTATTAGCTTACGAC
GCTACACCCAGTTCCCATCTATTTTGTCACTCTTCCCTAAATAATCCTTAAAAACTCCATTTCCACCCCT
CCCAGTTCCCAACTATTTTGTCCGCCCACA
Features (pLannotate 1.2.2; 14 found; start..end, strand, type, name):
    190..778     +  rep_origin     ori: high-copy-number ColE1/pMB1/pBR322/pUC origin of replication
    913..1136    -  mobile_element Tn7R: mini-Tn7 element (right end of the Tn7 transposon) Tn7
   1203..1736    -  CDS            GmR: gentamycin acetyltransferase; aacC1; confers resistance to gentamycin
   1925..1953    -  promoter       Pc promoter: intI1 (promoter lies within the coding sequence); class 1 integron promoter
   2024..2057    +  protein_bind   loxP: Cre-mediated recombination occurs in the 8-bp core sequence (GCATACAT). Cre recombinase
   2135..2514    +  enhancer       CMV enhancer: human cytomegalovirus immediate early enhancer
   2515..2718    +  promoter       CMV promoter: human cytomegalovirus (CMV) immediate early promoter
   2714..2747    +  LTR            5' LTR (truncated) (fragment): truncated 5' long terminal repeat (LTR) from HIV-1
   2763..2781    +  promoter       T7 promoter: promoter for bacteriophage T7 RNA polymerase
   2829..4286    +  CDS            ORF37: AN_HHV8P - Experimental evidence at protein level: Swiss-Prot protein existence level 1. Plays a role in processing non linear or branched viral DNA intermediates in order to promote the production of mature packaged unit-length linear progeny viral DNA molecules. Exhibits endonuclease and exonuclease activities and accepts both double-stranded and single- stranded DNA as substrate. Exonuclease digestion of DNA is in the 5'-> 3' direction and the products are 5'-monophosphate nucleosides. Additionally, forms a recombinase with the major DNA-binding protein, which displays strand exchange activ
   4334..4417    +  CDS            large T antigen (fragment): large T antigen from SV40 (simian virus 40)
   4440..4574    +  polyA_signal   SV40 poly(A) signal: SV40 polyadenylation signal
   4603..4652    +  CDS            SET1 (fragment): solubility-enhancement tag derived from T7 phage gene 10B
   4695..4860    -  mobile_element Tn7L: mini-Tn7 element (left end of the Tn7 transposon) Tn7
