[The description below was written by a language model from this plasmid's Addgene catalogue record and pLannotate feature annotations shown in this document.]
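Description:
SOX D221A/E244A/K246A pACEmam1 is a 4.86 kb mammalian expression plasmid built on the pACEmam1 backbone, an acceptor-type vector. It carries a high-copy ColE1/pUC-type origin for propagation in E. coli and is selected with gentamicin through the aacC1 acetyltransferase gene, which is driven by a class 1 integron Pc promoter. The backbone also contains a single loxP site, which in this kind of vector allows Cre-mediated fusion with other loxP-bearing plasmids to assemble multigene constructs. Tn7L and Tn7R ends flank the resistance marker, the loxP site and the expression cassette, so that segment can in principle be transposed into a Tn7 attachment site such as that of a bacmid. The catalogue entry leaves the vector type unspecified.

The payload is the ORF37 coding sequence of Kaposi's sarcoma-associated herpesvirus, encoding the alkaline exonuclease SOX (about 1.46 kb; the species field lists it as synthetic). It carries three alanine substitutions, D221A, E244A and K246A, described as a triple catalytic mutant. Transcription is driven by the human CMV immediate-early enhancer and promoter and terminated by an SV40 polyadenylation signal. A T7 promoter sits just upstream of the open reading frame and also serves as a sequencing primer site. No epitope tag is annotated. The short hits labelled HIV-1 LTR, SV40 large T antigen and SET1 are small fragments, most likely incidental matches in the promoter and terminator regions rather than functional elements. The wild-type protein has endo- and exonuclease activity involved in processing viral DNA intermediates. This construct therefore suits use as a nuclease-deficient comparison in mammalian cell studies of how SOX DNA processing contributes to viral gene expression and virion production.
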