Addgene plasmid #192050: SOX D221A/E244A/K246A pACEmam1
Purpose: Expresses a 3X catalytic mutant of SOX (ORF37)
Depositing lab: Britt Glaunsinger. Depositing organization: University of California, Berkeley. Publication: DNA processing by the Kaposi's sarcoma-associated herpesvirus alkaline exonuclease SOX contributes to viral gene expression and infectious virion production. Hartenian E, Mendez AS, Didychuk AL, Khosla S, Glaunsinger BA. Nucleic Acids Res. 2023 Jan 11;51(1):182-197. doi: 10.1093/nar/gkac1190. PubMed 36537232.
Backbone
  Vector backbone: pACEmam1
  Backbone manufacturer: Geneva Biotech
  Backbone size w/o insert (bp): 3400
  Total vector size (bp): 4860
  Vector type: Unspecified
Growth in bacteria
  Bacterial resistance: Gentamicin, 10 μg/mL
  Growth temperature: 37°C
  Growth strain: DH5alpha
  Copy number: High Copy
Gene/Insert
  Gene/Insert name: SOX (3X catalytic mutant) (alt name: SOX (ORF37) (3X mutant))
  Species: Synthetic
  Insert size (bp): 1460
  Mutation: 3X catalytic mutant D221A/E244A/K246A
  Promoter: CMV
  Cloning method: Unknown
  Sequencing primers: 5′ TAATACGACTCACTATAGG
Terms and licenses: Academic/Nonprofit Terms; Industry Terms: Not Available to Industry
How to cite: SOX D221A/E244A/K246A pACEmam1 was a gift from Britt Glaunsinger (Addgene plasmid # 192050 ; http://n2t.net/addgene:192050 ; RRID:Addgene_192050)
